>Addgene plasmid #80195 | non-targeting control gRNA (BRDN0001148219) | depositor full sequence | sequence record 150868 | Full Sequence
CCCGGGTGCAAAGATGGATAAAGTTTTAAACAGAGAGGAATCTTTGCAGCTAATGGACCTTCTAGGTCTT
GAAAGGAGTGGGAATTGGCTCCGGTGCCCGTCAGTGGGCAGAGCGCACATCGCCCACAGTCCCCGAGAAG
TTGGGGGGAGGGGTCGGCAATTGATCCGGTGCCTAGAGAAGGTGGCGCGGGGTAAACTGGGAAAGTGATG
TCGTGTACTGGCTCCGCCTTTTTCCCGAGGGTGGGGGAGAACCGTATATAAGTGCAGTAGTCGCCGTGAA
CGTTCTTTTTCGCAACGGGTTTGCCGCCAGAACACAGGTAAGTGCCGTGTGTGGTTCCCGCGGGCCTGGC
CTCTTTACGGGTTATGGCCCTTGCGTGCCTTGAATTACTTCCACCTGGCTGCAGTACGTGATTCTTGATC
CCGAGCTTCGGGTTGGAAGTGGGTGGGAGAGTTCGAGGCCTTGCGCTTAAGGAGCCCCTTCGCCTCGTGC
TTGAGTTGAGGCCTGGCCTGGGCGCTGGGGCCGCCGCGTGCGAATCTGGTGGCACCTTCGCGCCTGTCTC
GCTGCTTTCGATAAGTCTCTAGCCATTTAAAATTTTTGATGACCTGCTGCGACGCTTTTTTTCTGGCAAG
ATAGTCTTGTAAATGCGGGCCAAGATCTGCACACTGGTATTTCGGTTTTTGGGGCCGCGGGCGGCGACGG
GGCCCGTGCGTCCCAGCGCACATGTTCGGCGAGGCGGGGCCTGCGAGCGCGGCCACCGAGAATCGGACGG
GGGTAGTCTCAAGCTGGCCGGCCTGCTCTGGTGCCTGGCCTCGCGCCGCCGTGTATCGCCCCGCCCTGGG
CGGCAAGGCTGGCCCGGTCGGCACCAGTTGCGTGAGCGGAAAGATGGCCGCTTCCCGGCCCTGCTGCAGG
GAGCTCAAAATGGAGGACGCGGCGCTCGGGAGAGCGGGCGGGTGAGTCACCCACACAAAGGAAAAGGGCC
TTTCCGTCCTCAGCCGTCGCTTCATGTGACTCCACGGAGTACCGGGCGCCGTCCAGGCACCTCGATTAGT
TCTCGAGCTTTTGGAGTACGTCGTCTTTAGGTTGGGGGGAGGGGTTTTATGCGATGGAGTTTCCCCACAC
TGAGTGGGTGGAGACTGAAGTTAGGCCAGCTTGGCACTTGATGTAATTCTCCTTGGAATTTGCCCTTTTT
GAGTTTGGATCTTGGTTCATTCTCAAGCCTCAGACAGTGGTTCAAAGTTTTTTTCTTCCATTTCAGGTGT
CGTGACGTACGGCCACCATGACCGAGTACAAGCCCACGGTGCGCCTCGCCACCCGCGACGACGTCCCCAG
GGCCGTACGCACCCTCGCCGCCGCGTTCGCCGACTACCCCGCCACGCGCCACACCGTCGATCCGGACCGC
CACATCGAGCGGGTCACCGAGCTGCAAGAACTCTTCCTCACGCGCGTCGGGCTCGACATCGGCAAGGTGT
GGGTCGCGGACGACGGCGCCGCCGTGGCGGTCTGGACCACGCCGGAGAGCGTCGAAGCGGGGGCGGTGTT
CGCCGAGATCGGCCCGCGCATGGCCGAGTTGAGCGGTTCCCGGCTGGCCGCGCAGCAACAGATGGAAGGC
CTCCTGGCGCCGCACCGGCCCAAGGAGCCCGCGTGGTTCCTGGCCACCGTCGGAGTCTCGCCCGACCACC
AGGGCAAGGGTCTGGGCAGCGCCGTCGTGCTCCCCGGAGTGGAGGCGGCCGAGCGCGCCGGGGTGCCCGC
CTTCCTGGAGACCTCCGCGCCCCGCAACCTCCCCTTCTACGAGCGGCTCGGCTTCACCGTCACCGCCGAC
GTCGAGGTGCCCGAAGGACCGCGCACCTGGTGCATGACCCGCAAGCCCGGTGCCTGAACGCGTTAAGTCG
ACAATCAACCTCTGGATTACAAAATTTGTGAAAGATTGACTGGTATTCTTAACTATGTTGCTCCTTTTAC
GCTATGTGGATACGCTGCTTTAATGCCTTTGTATCATGCTATTGCTTCCCGTATGGCTTTCATTTTCTCC
TCCTTGTATAAATCCTGGTTGCTGTCTCTTTATGAGGAGTTGTGGCCCGTTGTCAGGCAACGTGGCGTGG
TGTGCACTGTGTTTGCTGACGCAACCCCCACTGGTTGGGGCATTGCCACCACCTGTCAGCTCCTTTCCGG
GACTTTCGCTTTCCCCCTCCCTATTGCCACGGCGGAACTCATCGCCGCCTGCCTTGCCCGCTGCTGGACA
GGGGCTCGGCTGTTGGGCACTGACAATTCCGTGGTGTTGTCGGGGAAATCATCGTCCTTTCCTTGGCTGC
TCGCCTGTGTTGCCACCTGGATTCTGCGCGGGACGTCCTTCTGCTACGTCCCTTCGGCCCTCAATCCAGC
GGACCTTCCTTCCCGCGGCCTGCTGCCGGCTCTGCGGCCTCTTCCGCGTCTTCGCCTTCGCCCTCAGACG
AGTCGGATCTCCCTTTGGGCCGCCTCCCCGCGTCGACTTTAAGACCAATGACTTACAAGGCAGCTGTAGA
TCTTAGCCACTTTTTAAAAGAAAAGGGGGGACTGGAAGGGCTAATTCACTCCCAACGAAGACAAGATCTG
CTTTTTGCTTGTACTGGGTCTCTCTGGTTAGACCAGATCTGAGCCTGGGAGCTCTCTGGCTAACTAGGGA
ACCCACTGCTTAAGCCTCAATAAAGCTTGCCTTGAGTGCTTCAAGTAGTGTGTGCCCGTCTGTTGTGTGA
CTCTGGTAACTAGAGATCCCTCAGACCCTTTTAGTCAGTGTGGAAAATCTCTAGCAGTACGTATAGTAGT
TCATGTCATCTTATTATTCAGTATTTATAACTTGCAAAGAAATGAATATCAGAGAGTGAGAGGAACTTGT
TTATTGCAGCTTATAATGGTTACAAATAAAGCAATAGCATCACAAATTTCACAAATAAAGCATTTTTTTC
ACTGCATTCTAGTTGTGGTTTGTCCAAACTCATCAATGTATCTTATCATGTCTGGCTCTAGCTATCCCGC
CCCTAACTCCGCCCATCCCGCCCCTAACTCCGCCCAGTTCCGCCCATTCTCCGCCCCATGGCTGACTAAT
TTTTTTTATTTATGCAGAGGCCGAGGCCGCCTCGGCCTCTGAGCTATTCCAGAAGTAGTGAGGAGGCTTT
TTTGGAGGCCTAGGGACGTACCCAATTCGCCCTATAGTGAGTCGTATTACGCGCGCTCACTGGCCGTCGT
TTTACAACGTCGTGACTGGGAAAACCCTGGCGTTACCCAACTTAATCGCCTTGCAGCACATCCCCCTTTC
GCCAGCTGGCGTAATAGCGAAGAGGCCCGCACCGATCGCCCTTCCCAACAGTTGCGCAGCCTGAATGGCG
AATGGG
[124 nt withheld, positions 3367-3490]
C
[91 nt withheld, positions 3492-3582]
A
[49 nt withheld, positions 3584-3632]
CCTTTGACGTTGGAGTCCACGTTCTTT
[37 nt withheld, positions 3660-3696]
ACCCTATCTCGGTCTATTCTTTTGATTTATAAGGGATTTTGCCGATTTCGGCCTATTGGTTAAAAAATGA
GCTGATTTAACAAAAATTTAACGCGAATTTTAACAAAATATTAACGCTTACAATTTAGGTGGCACTTTTC
GGGGAAATGTGCGCGGAACCCCTATTTGTTTATTTTTCTAAATACATTCAAATATGTATCCGCTCATGAG
ACAATAACCCTGATAAATGCTTCAATAATATTGAAAAAGGAAGAGTATGAGTATTCAACATTTCCGTGTC
GCCCTTATTCCCTTTTTTGCGGCATTTTGCCTTCCTGTTTTTGCTCACCCAGAAACGCTGGTGAAAGTAA
AAGATGCTGAAGATCAGTTGGGTGCACGAGTGGGTTACATCGAACTGGATCTCAACAGCGGTAAGATCCT
TGAGAGTTTTCGCCCCGAAGAACGTTTTCCAATGATGAGCACTTTTAAAGTTCTGCTATGTGGCGCGGTA
TTATCCCGTATTGACGCCGGGCAAGAGCAACTCGGTCGCCGCATACACTATTCTCAGAATGACTTGGTTG
AGTACTCACCAGTCACAGAAAAGCATCTTACGGATGGCATGACAGTAAGAGAATTATGCAGTGCTGCCAT
AACCATGAGTGATAACACTGCGGCCAACTTACTTCTGACAACGATCGGAGGACCGAAGGAGCTAACCGCT
TTTTTGCACAACATGGGGGATCATGTAACTCGCCTTGATCGTTGGGAACCGGAGCTGAATGAAGCCATAC
CAAACGACGAGCGTGACACCACGATGCCTGTAGCAATGGCAACAACGTTGCGCAAACTATTAACTGGCGA
ACTACTTACTCTAGCTTCCCGGCAACAATTAATAGACTGGATGGAGGCGGATAAAGTTGCAGGACCACTT
CTGCGCTCGGCCCTTCCGGCTGGCTGGTTTATTGCTGATAAATCTGGAGCCGGTGAGCGTGGGTCTCGCG
GTATCATTGCAGCACTGGGGCCAGATGGTAAGCCCTCCCGTATCGTAGTTATCTACACGACGGGGAGTCA
GGCAACTATGGATGAACGAAATAGACAGATCGCTGAGATAGGTGCCTCACTGATTAAGCATTGGTAACTG
TCAGACCAAGTTTACTCATATATACTTTAGATTGATTTAAAACTTCATTTTTAATTTAAAAGGATCTAGG
TGAAGATCCTTTTTGATAATCTCATGACCAAAATCCCTTAACGTGAGTTTTCGTTCCACTGAGCGTCAGA
CCCCGTAGAAAAGATCAAAGGATCTTCTTGAGATCCTTTTTTTCTGCGCGTAATCTGCTGCTTGCAAACA
AAAAAACCACCGCTACCAGCGGTGGTTTGTTTGCCGGATCAAGAGCTACCAACTCTTTTTCCGAAGGTAA
CTGGCTTCAGCAGAGCGCAGATACCAAATACTGTTCTTCTAGTGTAGCCGTAGTTAGGCCACCACTTCAA
GAACTCTGTAGCACCGCCTACATACCTCGCTCTGCTAATCCTGTTACCAGTGGCTGCTGCCAGTGGCGAT
AAGTCGTGTCTTACCGGGTTGGACTCAAGACGATAGTTACCGGATAAGGCGCAGCGGTCGGGCTGAACGG
GGGGTTCGTGCACACAGCCCAGCTTGGAGCGAACGACCTACACCGAACTGAGATACCTACAGCGTGAGCT
ATGAGAAAGCGCCACGCTTCCCGAAGGGAGAAAGGCGGACAGGTATCCGGTAAGCGGCAGGGTCGGAACA
GGAGAGCGCACGAGGGAGCTTCCAGGGGGAAACGCCTGGTATCTTTATAGTCCTGTCGGGTTTCGCCACC
TCTGACTTGAGCGTCGATTTTTGTGATGCTCGTCAGGGGGGCGGAGCCTATGGAAAAACGCCAGCAACGC
GGCCTTTTTACGGTTCCTGGCCTTTTGCTGGCCTTTTGCTCACATGTTCTTTCCTGCGTTATCCCCTGAT
TCTGTGGATAACCGTATTACCGCCTTTGAGTGAGCTGATACCGCTCGCCGCAGCCGAACGACCGAGCGCA
GCGAGTCAGTGAGCGAGGAAGCGGAAGAGCGCCCAATACGCAAACCGCCTCTCCCCGCGCGTTGGCCGAT
TCATTAATGCAGCTGGCACGACAGGTTTCCCGACTGGAAAGCGGGCAGTGAGCGCAACGCAATTAATGTG
AGTTAGCTCACTCATTAGGCACCCCAGGCTTTACACTTTATGCTTCCGGCTCGTATGTTGTGTGGAATTG
TGAGCGGATAACAATTTCACACAGGAAACAGCTATGACCATGATTACGCCAAGCGCGCAATTAACCCTCA
CTAAAGGGAACAAAAGCTGGAGCTGCAAGCTTAATGTAGTCTTATGCAATACTCTTGTAGTCTTGCAACA
TGGTAACGATGAGTTAGCAACATGCCTTACAAGGAGAGAAAAAGCACCGTGCATGCCGATTGGTGGAAGT
AAGGTGGTACGATCGTGCCTTATTAGGAAGGCAACAGACGGGTCTGACATGGATTGGACGAACCACTGAA
TTGCCGCATTGCAGAGATATTGTATTTAAGTGCCTAGCTCGATACATAAACGGGTCTCTCTGGTTAGACC
AGATCTGAGCCTGGGAGCTCTCTGGCTAACTAGGGAACCCACTGCTTAAGCCTCAATAAAGCTTGCCTTG
AGTGCTTCAAGTAGTGTGTGCCCGTCTGTTGTGTGACTCTGGTAACTAGAGATCCCTCAGACCCTTTTAG
TCAGTGTGGAAAATCTCTAGCAGTGGCGCCCGAACAGGGACTTGAAAGCGAAAGGGAAACCAGAGGAGCT
CTCTCGACGCAGGACTCGGCTTGCTGAAGCGCGCACGGCAAGAGGCGAGGGGCGGCGACTGGTGAGTACG
CCAAAAATTTTGACTAGCGGAGGCTAGAAGGAGAGAGATGGGTGCGAGAGCGTCAGTATTAAGCGGGGGA
GAATTAGATCGCGATGGGAAAAAATTCGGTTAAGGCCAGGGGGAAAGAAAAAATATAAATTAAAACATAT
AGTATGGGCAAGCAGGGAGCTAGAACGATTCGCAGTTAATCCTGGCCTGTTAGAAACATCAGAAGGCTGT
AGACAAATACTGGGACAGCTACAACCATCCCTTCAGACAGGATCAGAAGAACTTAGATCATTATATAATA
CAGTAGCAACCCTCTATTGTGTGCATCAAAGGATAGAGATAAAAGACACCAAGGAAGCTTTAGACAAGAT
AGAGGAAGAGCAAAACAAAAGTAAGACCACCGCACAGCAAGCGGCCGCTGATCTTCAGACCTGGAGGAGG
AGATATGAGGGACAATTGGAGAAGTGAATTATATAAATATAAAGTAGTAAAAATTGAACCATTAGGAGTA
GCACCCACCAAGGCAAAGAGAAGAGTGGTGCAGAGAGAAAAAAGAGCAGTGGGAATAGGAGCTTTGTTCC
TTGGGTTCTTGGGAGCAGCAGGAAGCACTATGGGCGCAGCGTCAATGACGCTGACGGTACAGGCCAGACA
ATTATTGTCTGGTATAGTGCAGCAGCAGAACAATTTGCTGAGGGCTATTGAGGCGCAACAGCATCTGTTG
CAACTCACAGTCTGGGGCATCAAGCAGCTCCAGGCAAGAATCCTGGCTGTGGAAAGATACCTAAAGGATC
AACAGCTCCTGGGGATTTGGGGTTGCTCTGGAAAACTCATTTGCACCACTGCTGTGCCTTGGAATGCTAG
TTGGAGTAATAAATCTCTGGAACAGATTTGGAATCACACGACCTGGATGGAGTGGGACAGAGAAATTAAC
AATTACACAAGCTTAATACACTCCTTAATTGAAGAATCGCAAAACCAGCAAGAAAAGAATGAACAAGAAT
TATTGGAATTAGATAAATGGGCAAGTTTGTGGAATTGGTTTAACATAACAAATTGGCTGTGGTATATAAA
ATTATTCATAATGATAGTAGGAGGCTTGGTAGGTTTAAGAATAGTTTTTGCTGTACTTTCTATAGTGAAT
AGAGTTAGGCAGGGATATTCACCATTATCGTTTCAGACCCACCTCCCAACCCCGAGGGGACCCAGAGAGG
GCCTATTTCCCATGATTCCTTCATATTTGCATATACGATACAAGGCTGTTAGAGAGATAATTAGAATTAA
TTTGACTGTAAACACAAAGATATTAGTACAAAATACGTGACGTAGAAAGTAATAATTTCTTGGGTAGTTT
GCAGTTTTAAAATTATGTTTTAAAATGGACTATCATATGCTTACCGTAACTTGAAAGTATTTCGATTTCT
TGGCTTTATATATCTTGTGGAAAGGACGAAACACCGATCGATATACCGCCATAAAAGTTTTAGAGCTAGA
AATAGCAAGTTAAAATAAGGCTAGTCCGTTATCAACTTGAAAAAGTGGCACCGAGTCGGTGCTTTTTTAA
GCTTGGCGTAACTAGATCTTGAGACAAATGGCAGTATTCATCCACAATTTTAAAAGAAAAGGGGGGATTG
GGGGGTACAGTGCAGGGGAAAGAATAGTAGACATAATAGCAACAGACATACAAACTAAAGAATTACAAAA
ACAAATTACAAAAATTCAAAATTTTCGGGTTTATTACAGGGACAGCAGAGATCCACTTTGGCGCCGGCTC
GAGGGGG
Features (pLannotate 1.2.2; 29 found; start..end, strand, type, name):
     14..80      +  CDS            small t antigen (fragment): SV40 (simian virus 40) small t antigen
    106..317     +  promoter       EF-1α core promoter: core promoter for human elongation factor EF-1α
    318..1256    +  intron         EF-1α intron A: intron upstream of the start codon of human EF-1α
   1278..1877    +  CDS            PuroR (fragment): puromycin N-acetyltransferase; pac from Streptomyces; confers resistance to puromycin
   1893..2481    +  misc_feature   WPRE: woodchuck hepatitis virus posttranscriptional regulatory element
   2532..2551    +  misc_feature   cPPT/CTS (fragment): central polypurine tract and central termination sequence of HIV-1
   2553..2786    +  LTR            3' LTR (ΔU3): self-inactivating 3' long terminal repeat (LTR) from HIV-1
   2864..2985    +  polyA_signal   SV40 poly(A) signal: SV40 polyadenylation signal
   3025..3160    +  rep_origin     SV40 ori: SV40 origin of replication
   3181..3199    -  promoter       T7 promoter: promoter for bacteriophage T7 RNA polymerase
   3207..3362    +  CDS            lacZα (fragment): LacZα fragment of β-galactosidase; lacZ fragment
   3367..3795    +  rep_origin     f1 ori (sequence partly withheld): f1 bacteriophage origin of replication; arrow indicates direction of (+) strand synthesis
   3848..3952    +  promoter       AmpR promoter: bla
   3953..4813    +  CDS            AmpR: β-lactamase; bla; confers resistance to ampicillin, carbenicillin, and related antibiotics
   4984..5572    +  rep_origin     ori: high-copy-number ColE1/pMB1/pBR322/pUC origin of replication
   5755..5847    +  CDS            lacI (fragment): lac repressor; lacI; The lac repressor binds to the lac operator to inhibit transcription in E. coli. This inhibition can be relieved by adding lactose or isopropyl-β-D-thiogalactopyranoside (IPTG).
   5860..5881    +  protein_bind   CAP binding site: CAP binding activates transcription in the presence of cAMP. E. coli catabolite activator protein
   5896..5926    +  promoter       lac promoter: promoter for the E. coli lac operon
   5934..5950    +  protein_bind   lac operator: The lac repressor binds to the lac operator to inhibit transcription in E. coli. This inhibition can be relieved by adding lactose or isopropyl-β-D-thiogalactopyranoside (IPTG). lac repressor encoded by lacI
   5995..6013    +  promoter       T3 promoter: promoter for bacteriophage T3 RNA polymerase
   6041..6267    +  promoter       RSV promoter: Rous sarcoma virus enhancer/promoter
   6268..6448    +  LTR            5' LTR (truncated): truncated 5' long terminal repeat (LTR) from HIV-1
   6495..6620    +  misc_feature   HIV-1 Ψ: packaging signal of human immunodeficiency virus type 1
   6604..6967    +  CDS            HIV-1 gag (fragment): gag protein from human immunodeficiency virus 1; gag
   7113..7346    +  misc_feature   RRE: The Rev response element (RRE) of HIV-1 allows for Rev-dependent mRNA export from the nucleus to the cytoplasm.
   7723..7749    +  CDS            Rev (fragment): human immunodeficiency virus 1 (HIV-1) Rev protein; rev; enhances nuclear export of unspliced and incompletely spliced viral mRNAs
   7753..7993    +  promoter       U6 promoter: RNA polymerase III promoter for human U6 snRNA
   8023..8098    +  misc_RNA       gRNA scaffold: guide RNA scaffold for the Streptococcus pyogenes CRISPR/Cas9 system
   8154..8271    +  misc_feature   cPPT/CTS: central polypurine tract and central termination sequence of HIV-1
