[The description below was written by a language model from this plasmid's Addgene catalogue record and pLannotate feature annotations shown in this document.]
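Description:
Non-targeting control gRNA (BRDN0001148219) is a third-generation lentiviral guide RNA plasmid built on the lentiGuide-Puro backbone, intended for mammalian cells in CRISPR-Cas9 experiments. It is maintained in E. coli as a high-copy plasmid through a ColE1/pUC-type origin with ampicillin resistance (AmpR), and the backbone also carries an f1 origin, an SV40 origin, and remnants of lac and T7/T3 cloning-vector sequences that play no role in the payload.

The lentiviral cassette begins with an RSV promoter fused to a truncated HIV-1 5' LTR, which drives Tat-independent production of the genomic RNA in packaging cells. It is followed by the Ψ packaging signal with a partial gag sequence, the Rev response element for nuclear export of the unspliced transcript, and a cPPT/CTS that aids nuclear import. It ends in a self-inactivating ΔU3 3' LTR. Within this frame, a human U6 RNA polymerase III promoter expresses a guide joined to the Streptococcus pyogenes Cas9 gRNA scaffold. The spacer is catalogued as a non-targeting control for human cells. Downstream, an EF-1α core promoter with its intron A drives the puromycin N-acetyltransferase gene, stabilised by a WPRE, so transduced cells can be selected with puromycin.

The plasmid encodes no Cas9, so it is meant for cells that receive the nuclease separately. It serves as a negative control alongside gene-targeting guides in the same backbone, giving a baseline for effects of transduction, selection and Cas9/gRNA expression that do not depend on cutting a specific target. The associated work concerns optimised sgRNA design for activity and reduced off-target effects.
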