Addgene plasmid #80195: non-targeting control gRNA (BRDN0001148219)
Purpose: 3rd generation lentiviral gRNA plasmid, non-targeting control gRNA
Depositing lab: John Doench & David Root. Depositing organization: Broad Institute. Publication: Optimized sgRNA design to maximize activity and minimize off-target effects of CRISPR-Cas9. Doench JG, Fusi N, Sullender M, Hegde M, Vaimberg EW, Donovan KF, Smith I, Tothova Z, Wilen C, Orchard R, Virgin HW, Listgarten J, Root DE. Nat Biotechnol. 2016 Jan 18. doi: 10.1038/nbt.3437. PubMed 26780180.
Backbone
  Vector backbone: lentiGuide-Puro
  Backbone manufacturer: Zhang Lab (Addgene plasmid # 52963)
  Vector type: Mammalian Expression, Lentiviral, CRISPR
  Selectable markers: Puromycin
Growth in bacteria
  Bacterial resistance: Ampicillin, 100 μg/mL
  Growth temperature: 37°C
  Growth strain: DH5alpha
  Copy number: High Copy
Gene/Insert
  Gene/Insert name: Non-targeting control gRNA
  gRNA/shRNA sequence: ATCGATATACCGCCATAAAA
  Species: H. sapiens (human)
  Promoter: hU6
  Cloning method: Unknown
  Sequencing primers: 5′ U6-F; 3′ pS2-R
Terms and licenses: Academic/Nonprofit Terms; Industry Terms: Not Available to Industry
How to cite: non-targeting control gRNA (BRDN0001148219) was a gift from John Doench & David Root (Addgene plasmid # 80195 ; http://n2t.net/addgene:80195 ; RRID:Addgene_80195)
