>Addgene plasmid #80195 | non-targeting control gRNA (BRDN0001148219) | depositor partial sequence | sequence record 150869 | Target Sequence
ATCGATATACCGCCATAAAA
