>Addgene plasmid #80195 | non-targeting control gRNA (BRDN0001148219) | addgene partial sequence | sequence record 189102 | hU6-F
AGAAAGTAATAATTTCTTGGGTAGTTTGCAGTTTTAAAATTATGTTTTAAAATGGACTATCATATGCTTA
CCGTAACTTGAAAGTATTTCGATTTCTTGGCTTTATATATCTTGTGGAAAGGACGAAACACCGATCGATA
TACCGCCATAAAAGTTTTAGAGCTAGAAATAGCAAGTTAAAATAAGGCTAGTCCGTTATCAACTTGAAAA
AGTGGCACCGAGTCGGTGCTTTTTTAAGCTTGGCGTAACTAGATCTTGAGACAAATGGCAGTATTCATCC
ACAATTTTAAAAGAAAAGGGGGGATTGGGGGGTACAGTGCAGGGGAAAGAATAGTAGACATAATAGCAAC
AGACATACAAACTAAAGAATTACAAAAACAAATTACAAAAATTCAAAATTTTCGGGTTTATTACAGGGAC
AGCAGAGATCCACTTTGGCGCCGGCTCGAGGGGGCCCGGGTGCAAAGATGGATAAAGTTTTAAACAGAGA
GGAATCTTTGCAGCTAATGGACCTTCTAGGTCTTGAAAGGAGTGGGAATTGGCTCCGGTGCCCGTCAGTG
GGCAGAGCGC
